Addgene plasmid #228380: Shim_ThrRS_3895.3_TP_GFP_pK7fWG2_IVD_FP611
Purpose: Expresses N-term transit peptide from Sapria himalayana Threonine aminoacyl-tRNA synthetase evm.model.fragScaff scaffold 3895.3; determination of S. himalayana ThrRS target localization
Depositing lab: Daniel Sloan. Depositing organization: Colorado State University, Fort Collins. Publication: Photosynthetic demands on translational machinery drive retention of redundant tRNA metabolism in plant organelles. DeTar RA, Chustecki JM, Martinez-Hottovy A, Ceriotti LF, Broz AK, Lou X, Sanchez-Puerta MV, Elowsky C, Christensen AC, Sloan DB. Proc Natl Acad Sci U S A. 2024 Dec 24;121(52):e2421485121. doi: 10.1073/pnas.2421485121. Epub 2024 Dec 18. PubMed 39693336.
Backbone
  Vector backbone: pK7fWG2_IVD_FP621
  Vector type: Plant Expression
Growth in bacteria
  Bacterial resistance: Spectinomycin, 50 μg/mL
  Growth temperature: 37°C
  Growth strain: DH5alpha
  Copy number: High Copy
Gene/Insert
  Gene/Insert name: N-terminal transit peptide from S. himalayana ThrRS evm.model.fragScaff scaffold 3895.3
  Species: Sapria himalayana
  Tag / fusion protein: Green Florescent Protien (C terminal on insert)
  Cloning method: Gateway Cloning
Terms and licenses: Academic/Nonprofit Terms; Industry Terms
How to cite: Shim_ThrRS_3895.3_TP_GFP_pK7fWG2_IVD_FP611 was a gift from Daniel Sloan (Addgene plasmid # 228380 ; http://n2t.net/addgene:228380 ; RRID:Addgene_228380)
