[The description below was written by a language model from this plasmid's Addgene catalogue record and pLannotate feature annotations shown in this document.]
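Description:
Shim_ThrRS_3895.3_TP_GFP_pK7fWG2_IVD_FP611 is a roughly 12.7 kb plant expression binary vector built on a modified pK7FWG2-type Gateway backbone (the backbone field gives the name with "FP621", while the plasmid name says "FP611"). It carries a high-copy ColE1/pUC-type origin with a bom site for propagation in E. coli, and the pVS1 oriV, RepA and StaA functions, which support replication and stable maintenance in Agrobacterium. Bacterial selection is by spectinomycin through the aadA (SmR) gene. Nopaline-type right and left T-DNA border repeats flank the region intended for transfer into plant cells. This region includes a NOS promoter–nptII–NOS terminator cassette for kanamycin selection in plants.

The T-DNA holds two fluorescent reporter cassettes. In the test cassette, a CaMV 35S promoter with a TMV Ω leader fragment drives a short insert flanked by attB1 and attB2 sites left by Gateway recombination. This insert is the N-terminal transit peptide of a threonyl-tRNA synthetase from the parasitic plant Sapria himalayana. It is fused at its C terminus to EGFP and followed by a CaMV poly(A) signal. In the second cassette, an enhanced 35S promoter expresses an N-terminal fragment of Arabidopsis isovaleryl-CoA dehydrogenase (IVD) fused to the red fluorescent protein eqFP611, also followed by a CaMV poly(A) signal. IVD is a mitochondrial enzyme, so this fusion presumably acts as a built-in red mitochondrial marker, although the record does not say so.

Comparing the green and red signals in the same cell allows the subcellular destination specified by the ThrRS transit peptide to be determined, which is the stated purpose of the construct.
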