Features (pLannotate 1.2.2; 34 found; start..end, strand, type, name):
      1..589     +  rep_origin     ori: high-copy-number ColE1/pMB1/pBR322/pUC origin of replication
    775..915     -  misc_feature   bom: basis of mobility region from pBR322
   1017..1056    -  CDS            rop (fragment): Rop protein, which maintains plasmids at low copy number; rop
   1259..1453    -  rep_origin     pVS1 oriV: origin of replication for the Pseudomonas plasmid pVS1 (Heeb et al., 2000)
   1519..2592    -  CDS            pVS1 RepA: replication protein from the Pseudomonas plasmid pVS1 (Heeb et al., 2000)
   3021..3650    -  CDS            pVS1 StaA: stability protein from the Pseudomonas plasmid pVS1 (Heeb et al., 2000)
   4210..4611    -  CDS            Y4CG_SINFN (fragment): Protein inferred from homology: Swiss-Prot protein existence level 3. From Sinorhizobium fredii (strain NBRC 101917 / NGR234).
   4981..5005    -  misc_feature   RB T-DNA repeat: right border repeat from nopaline C58 T-DNA
   5054..5266    +  CDS            IBMP_CAMVB (fragment): Experimental evidence at protein level: Swiss-Prot protein existence level 1. Enhances the ribosomal termination-reinitiation event leading to the translation of major open reading frames on the polycistronic viral RNAs. From Cauliflower mosaic virus (strain Bari 1) (CaMV).
   5348..6019    +  promoter       CaMV 35S promoter (enhanced): cauliflower mosaic virus 35S promoter with a duplicated enhancer region
   6031..6055    +  protein_bind   attB1: mutant version of attB; recombination site for the Gateway® BP reaction BP Clonase™
   6076..6231    +  CDS            IVD (fragment): IVD_ARATH - Experimental evidence at protein level: Swiss-Prot protein existence level 1. Involved in degradation of the branched-chain amino acids, phytol and lysine for the supply of carbon and electrons to the ETF/ETFQO complex during dark-induced sugar starvation. From Arabidopsis thaliana (Mouse-ear cress).
   6235..6927    +  CDS            eqFP611: eqFP611 is a basic (constitutively fluorescent) red fluorescent protein published in 2002, derived from Entacmaea quadricolor. It has very low acid sensitivity.
   6947..6971    -  protein_bind   attB2: mutant version of attB; recombination site for the Gateway® BP reaction BP Clonase™
   6973..7000    +  CDS            3xHA (fragment): three tandem HA epitope tags
   7041..7077    +  ncRNA          PK1-TEV CVMV: Accession: RF01102 - 5'-leader pseudoknot of TEV/CVMV
   7204..7233    +  misc_feature   MCS (fragment): pUC18/19 multiple cloning site
   7279..7438    +  polyA_signal   CaMV poly(A) signal (fragment): cauliflower mosaic virus polyadenylation signal
   7439..7459    +  misc_feature   MCS (fragment): pUC18/19 multiple cloning site
   7902..8246    +  promoter       CaMV 35S promoter: strong constitutive promoter from cauliflower mosaic virus
   8199..8245    +  promoter       minimal CaMV 35S promoter: minimal 35S promoter from cauliflower mosaic virus
   8278..8303    +  misc_feature   TMV Ω (fragment): translational enhancer from the tobacco mosaic virus 5'-leader sequence (Gallie et al., 1988)
   8346..8370    +  protein_bind   attB1: mutant version of attB; recombination site for the Gateway® BP reaction BP Clonase™
   8623..8647    -  protein_bind   attB2: mutant version of attB; recombination site for the Gateway® BP reaction BP Clonase™
   8655..9374    +  CDS            EGFP: the original enhanced GFP (Yang et al., 1996) mammalian codon-optimized
   9439..9598    +  polyA_signal   CaMV poly(A) signal (fragment): cauliflower mosaic virus polyadenylation signal
   9625..9647    -  misc_feature   MCS (fragment): pUC18/19 multiple cloning site
   9740..9919    +  promoter       NOS promoter: nopaline synthase promoter
   9953..10744   +  CDS            neo: KKA2_KLEPN - Also known as kan, nptII. Experimental evidence at protein level: Swiss-Prot protein existence level 1. Resistance to kanamycin, neomycin, paromomycin, ribostamycin, butirosin and gentamicin B. From Klebsiella pneumoniae.
  10787..11039   +  terminator     NOS terminator: nopaline synthase terminator and poly(A) signal
  11132..11156   -  misc_feature   LB T-DNA repeat: left border repeat from nopaline C58 T-DNA
  11415..11438   +  promoter       Pc promoter (fragment): intI1 (promoter lies within the coding sequence); class 1 integron promoter
  11614..11670   +  CDS            GmR (fragment): gentamycin acetyltransferase; aacC1; confers resistance to gentamycin
  11681..12468   +  CDS            SmR (fragment): aminoglycoside adenylyltransferase (Murphy, 1985); aadA; confers resistance to spectinomycin and streptomycin
>Addgene plasmid #228380 | Shim_ThrRS_3895.3_TP_GFP_pK7fWG2_IVD_FP611 | addgene full sequence | sequence record 455872 | Addgene NGS Result
TTGAGATCCTTTTTTTCTGCGCGTAATCTGCTGCTTGCAAACAAAAAAACCACCGCTACCAGCGGTGGTT
TGTTTGCCGGATCAAGAGCTACCAACTCTTTTTCCGAAGGTAACTGGCTTCAGCAGAGCGCAGATACCAA
ATACTGTCCTTCTAGTGTAGCCGTAGTTAGGCCACCACTTCAAGAACTCTGTAGCACCGCCTACATACCT
CGCTCTGCTAATCCTGTTACCAGTGGCTGCTGCCAGTGGCGATAAGTCGTGTCTTACCGGGTTGGACTCA
AGACGATAGTTACCGGATAAGGCGCAGCGGTCGGGCTGAACGGGGGGTTCGTGCACACAGCCCAGCTTGG
AGCGAACGACCTACACCGAACTGAGATACCTACAGCGTGAGCTATGAGAAAGCGCCACGCTTCCCGAAGG
GAGAAAGGCGGACAGGTATCCGGTAAGCGGCAGGGTCGGAACAGGAGAGCGCACGAGGGAGCTTCCAGGG
GGAAACGCCTGGTATCTTTATAGTCCTGTCGGGTTTCGCCACCTCTGACTTGAGCGTCGATTTTTGTGAT
GCTCGTCAGGGGGGCGGAGCCTATGGAAAAACGCCAGCAACGCGGCCTTTTTACGGTTCCTGGCCTTTTG
CTGGCCTTTTGCTCACATGTTCTTTCCTGCGTTATCCCCTGATTCTGTGGATAACCGTATTACCGCCTTT
GAGTGAGCTGATACCGCTCGCCGCAGCCGAACGACCGAGCGCAGCGAGTCAGTGAGCGAGGAAGCGGAAG
AGCGCCTGATGCGGTATTTTCTCCTTACGCATCTGTGCGGTATTTCACACCGCATATGGTGCACTCTCAG
TACAATCTGCTCTGATGCCGCATAGTTAAGCCAGTATACACTCCGCTATCGCTACGTGACTGGGTCATGG
CTGCGCCCCGACACCCGCCAACACCCGCTGACGCGCCCTGACGGGCTTGTCTGCTCCCGGCATCCGCTTA
CAGACAAGCTGTGACCGTCTCCGGGAGCTGCATGTGTCAGAGGTTTTCACCGTCATCACCGAAACGCGCG
AGGCAGGGTGCCTTGATGTGGGCGCCGGCGGTCGAGTGGCGACGGCGCGGCTTGTCCGCGCCCTGGTAGA
TTGCCTGGCCGTAGGCCAGCCATTTTTGAGCGGCCAGCGGCCGCGATAGGCCGACGCGAAGCGGCGGGGC
GTAGGGAGCGCAGCGACCGAAGGGTAGGCGCTTTTTGCAGCTCTTCGGCTGTGCGCTGGCCAGACAGTTA
TGCACAGGCCAGGCGGGTTTTAAGAGTTTTAATAAGTTTTAAAGAGTTTTAGGCGGAAAAATCGCCTTTT
TTCTCTTTTATATCAGTCACTTACATGTGTGACCGGTTCCCAATGTACGGCTTTGGGTTCCCAATGTACG
GGTTCCGGTTCCCAATGTACGGCTTTGGGTTCCCAATGTACGTGCTATCCACAGGAAAGAGACCTTTTCG
ACCTTTTTCCCCTGCTAGGGCAATTTGCCCTAGCATCTGCTCCGTACATTAGGAACCGGCGGATGCTTCG
CCCTCGATCAGGTTGCGGTAGCGCATGACTAGGATCGGGCCAGCCTGCCCCGCCTCCTCCTTCAAATCGT
ACTCCGGCAGGTCATTTGACCCGATCAGCTTGCGCACGGTGAAACAGAACTTCTTGAACTCTCCGGCGCT
GCCACTGCGTTCGTAGATCGTCTTGAACAACCATCTGGCTTCTGCCTTGCCTGCGGCGCGGCGTGCCAGG
CGGTAGAGAAAACGGCCGATGCCGGGATCGATCAAAAAGTAATCGGGGTGAACCGTCAGCACGTCCGGGT
TCTTGCCTTCTGTGATCTCGCGGTACATCCAATCAGCTAGCTCGATCTCGATGTACTCCGGCCGCCCGGT
TTCGCTCTTTACGATCTTGTAGCGGCTAATCAAGGCTTCACCCTCGGATACCGTCACCAGGCGGCCGTTC
TTGGCCTTCTTCGTACGCTGCATGGCAACGTGCGTGGTGTTTAACCGAATGCAGGTTTCTACCAGGTCGT
CTTTCTGCTTTCCGCCATCGGCTCGCCGGCAGAACTTGAGTACGTCCGCAACGTGTGGACGGAACACGCG
GCCGGGCTTGTCTCCCTTCCCTTCCCGGTATCGGTTCATGGATTCGGTTAGATGGGAAACCGCCATCAGT
ACCAGGTCGTAATCCCACACACTGGCCATGCCGGCCGGCCCTGCGGAAACCTCTACGTGCCCGTCTGGAA
GCTCGTAGCGGATCACCTCGCCAGCTCGTCGGTCACGCTTCGACAGACGGAAAACGGCCACGTCCATGAT
GCTGCGACTATCGCGGGTGCCCACGTCATAGAGCATCGGAACGAAAAAATCTGGTTGCTCGTCGCCCTTG
GGCGGCTTCCTAATCGACGGCGCACCGGCTGCCGGCGGTTGCCGGGATTCTTTGCGGATTCGATCAGCGG
CCGCTTGCCACGATTCACCGGGGCGTGCTTCTGCCTCGATGCGTTGCCGCTGGGCGGCCTGCGCGGCCTT
CAACTTCTCCACCAGGTCATCACCCAGCGCCGCGCCGATTTGTACCGGGCCGGATGGTTTGCGACCGCTC
ACGCCGATTCCTCGGGCTTGGGGGTTCCAGTGCCATTGCAGGGCCGGCAGACAACCCAGCCGCTTACGCC
TGGCCAACCGCCCGTTCCTCCACACATGGGGCATTCCACGGCGTCGGTGCCTGGTTGTTCTTGATTTTCC
ATGCCGCCTCCTTTAGCCGCTAAAATTCATCTACTCATTTATTCATTTGCTCATTTACTCTGGTAGCTGC
GCGATGTATTCAGATAGCAGCTCGGTAATGGTCTTGCCTTGGCGTACCGCGTACATCTTCAGCTTGGTGT
GATCCTCCGCCGGCAACTGAAAGTTGACCCGCTTCATGGCTGGCGTGTCTGCCAGGCTGGCCAACGTTGC
AGCCTTGCTGCTGCGTGCGCTCGGACGGCCGGCACTTAGCGTGTTTGTGCTTTTGCTCATTTTCTCTTTA
CCTCATTAACTCAAATGAGTTTTGATTTAATTTCAGCGGCCAGCGCCTGGACCTCGCGGGCAGCGTCGCC
CTCGGGTTCTGATTCAAGAACGGTTGTGCCGGCGGCGGCAGTGCCTGGGTAGCTCACGCGCTGCGTGATA
CGGGACTCAAGAATGGGCAGCTCGTACCCGGCCAGCGCCTCGGCAACCTCACCGCCGATGCGCGTGCCTT
TGATCGCCCGCGACACGACAAAGGCCGCTTGTAGCCTTCCATCCGTGACCTCAATGCGCTGCTTAACCAG
CTCCACCAGGTCGGCGGTGGCCCATATGTCGTAAGGGCTTGGCTGCACCGGAATCAGCACGAAGTCGGCT
GCCTTGATCGCGGACACAGCCAAGTCCGCCGCCTGGGGCGCTCCGTCGATCACTACGAAGTCGCGCCGGC
CGATGGCCTTCACGTCGCGGTCAATCGTCGGGCGGTCGATGCCGACAACGGTTAGCGGTTGATCTTCCCG
CACGGCCGCCCAATCGCGGGCACTGCCCTGGGGATCGGAATCGACTAACAGAACATCGGCCCCGGCGAGT
TGCAGGGCGCGGGCTAGATGGGTTGCGATGGTCGTCTTGCCTGACCCGCCTTTCTGGTTAAGTACAGCGA
TAACCTTCATGCGTTCCCCTTGCGTATTTGTTTATTTACTCATCGCATCATATACGCAGCGACCGCATGA
CGCAAGCTGTTTTACTCAAATACACATCACCTTTTTAGACGGCGGCGCTCGGTTTCTTCAGCGGCCAAGC
TGGCCGGCCAGGCCGCCAGCTTGGCATCAGACAAACCGGCCAGGATTTCATGCAGCCGCACGGTTGAGAC
GTGCGCGGGCGGCTCGAACACGTACCCGGCCGCGATCATCTCCGCCTCGATCTCTTCGGTAATGAAAAAC
GGTTCGTCCTGGCCGTCCTGGTGCGGTTTCATGCTTGTTCCTCTTGGCGTTCATTCTCGGCGGCCGCCAG
GGCGTCGGCCTCGGTCAATGCGTCCTCACGGAAGGCACCGCGCCGCCTGGCCTCGGTGGGCGTCACTTCC
TCGCTGCGCTCAAGTGCGCGGTACAGGGTCGAGCGATGCACGCCAAGCAGTGCAGCCGCCTCTTTCACGG
TGCGGCCTTCCTGGTCGATCAGCTCGCGGGCGTGCGCGATCTGTGCCGGGGTGAGGGTAGGGCGGGGGCC
AAACTTCACGCCTCGGGCCTTGGCGGCCTCGCGCCCGCTCCGGGTGCGGTCGATGATTAGGGAACGCTCG
AACTCGGCAATGCCGGCGAACACGGTCAACACCATGCGGCCGGCCGGCGTGGTGGTGTCGGCCCACGGCT
CTGCCAGGCTACGCAGGCCCGCGCCGGCCTCCTGGATGCGCTCGGCAATGTCCAGTAGGTCGCGGGTGCT
GCGGGCCAGGCGGTCTAGCCTGGTCACTGTCACAACGTCGCCAGGGCGTAGGTGGTCAAGCATCCTGGCC
AGCTCCGGGCGGTCGCGCCTGGTGCCGGTGATCTTCTCGGAAAACAGCTTGGTGCAGCCGGCCGCGTGCA
GTTCGGCCCGTTGGTTGGTCAAGTCCTGGTCGTCGGTGCTGACGCGGGCATAGCCCAGCAGGCCAGCGGC
GGCGCTCTTGTTCATGGCGTAATGTCTCCGGTTCTAGTCGCAAGTATTCTACTTTATGCGACTAAAACAC
GCGACAAGAAAACGCCAGGAAAAGGGCAGGGCGGCAGCCTGTCGCGTAACTTAGGACTTGTGCGACATGT
CGTTTTCAGAAGACGGCTGCACTGAACGTCAGAAGCCGACTGCACTATAGCAGCGGAGGGGTTGGATCAA
AGTACTTTAAAGTACTTTAAAGTACTTTAAAGTACTTTGATCCCGAGGGGAACCCTGTGGTTGGCATGCA
CATACAAATGGACGAACGGATAAACCTTTTCACGCCCTTTTAAATATCCGATTATTCTAATAAACGCTCT
TTTCTCTTAGGTTTACCCGCCAATATATCCTGTCAAACACTGATAGTTTAAACTGAAGGCGGGAAACGAC
AATCTGATCCAAGCTCAAGCTAAGCTTGAGCTCTCCCATATGGTCGACTAGAGCCAAGCTGATCTCCTTT
GCCCCGGAGATCACCATGGACGACTTTCTCTATCTCTACGATCTAGGAAGAAAGTTCGACGGAGAAGGTG
ACGATACCATGTTCACCACCGATAATGAGAAGATTAGCCTCTTCAATTTCAGAAAGAATGCTGACCCACA
GATGGTTAGAGAGGCTGCAGGTCAACATGGTGGAGCACGACACACTTGTCTACTCCAAAAATATCAAAGA
TACAGTCTCAGAAGACCAAAGGGCAATTGAGACTTTTCAACAAAGGGTAATATCCGGAAACCTCCTCGGA
TTCCATTGCCCAGCTATCTGTCACTTTATTGTGAAGATAGTGGAAAAGGAAGGTGGCTCCTACAAATGCC
ATCATTGCGATAAAGGAAAGGCCATCGTTGAAGATGCCTCTGCCGACAGTGGTCCCAAAGATGGACCCCC
ACCCACGAGGAGCATCGTGGAAAAAGAAGACGTTCCAACCACGTCTTCAAAGCAAGTGGATTGATGTGAT
AACATGGTGGAGCACGACACACTTGTCTACTCCAAAAATATCAAAGATACAGTCTCAGAAGACCAAAGGG
CAATTGAGACTTTTCAACAAAGGGTAATATCCGGAAACCTCCTCGGATTCCATTGCCCAGCTATCTGTCA
CTTTATTGTGAAGATAGTGGAAAAGGAAGGTGGCTCCTACAAATGCCATCATTGCGATAAAGGAAAGGCC
ATCGTTGAAGATGCCTCTGCCGACAGTGGTCCCAAAGATGGACCCCCACCCACGAGGAGCATCGTGGAAA
AAGAAGACGTTCCAACCACGTCTTCAAAGCAAGTGGATTGATGTGATATCTCCACTGACGTAAGGGATGA
CGCACAATCCCACTATCCTTCGCAAGACCCTTCCTCTATATAAGGAAGTTCATTTCATTTGGAGAGGACC
TCGAGAATTCACAAGTTTGTACAAAAAAGCAGGCTCCGCGGCCGCCCCCTTCACCATGCAGAGGTTTTTC
TCCGCCAGATCGATTCTCGGTTACGCCGTCAAGACGCGGAGGAGGTCTTTCTCTTCTCGTTCTTCGTCTC
TCCTATTCGACGACACTCAGTTACAGTTTAAAGAAAGTGTATCCAAGTTTGCGCAAGATAGGATCCCGCA
CGGGATGAACTCACTGATCAAGGAAAATATGCGTATGATGGTGGTCATGGAAGGTTCGGTCAACGGCTAC
CAATTCAAATGCACAGGTGAAGGAGATGGCAATCCATACATGGGAACTCAAACCATGAGGATCAAAGTCG
TCGAGGGAGGACCTCTGCCATTTGCCTTTGACATTCTTGCCACAAGCTTCATGTATGGCAGCAAGACTTT
TATCAAGCACACTAAAGGCATTCCTGATTTCTTTAAACAGTCCTTTCCTGAGGGTTTTACTTGGGAAAGA
GTTACAAGATACGAAGATGGTGGAGTCTTTACCGTTATGCAGGACACCAGCCTTGAAGATGGCTGTCTCG
TTTACCACGCCAAAGTCACTGGGGTAAACTTTCCCTCCAATGGTGCCGTGATGCAGAAGAAGACCAAGGG
TTGGGAGCCAAATACAGAGATGCTGTATCCAGCAGATGGTGGTCTGAGGGGATACTCTCAAATGGCACTG
AATGTTGATGGTGGTGGCTATCTGTCTTGCTCTTTCGAAACAACTTACAGGTCAAAAAAGACCGTCGAGA
ACTTCAAGATGCCCGGTTTCCATTTTGTTGATCACCGCCTGGAAAGGTTAGAGGAAAGTGACAAGGAAAT
GTTCGTAGTACAACACGAACACGCAGTTGCCAAGTTCTGTGACCTTCCATCCAAACTGGGACGTCTTTGA
AAGGGTGGGCGCGCCGACCCAGCTTTCTTGTACAAAGTGGTTTACCCATACGATGTTCCAGATTACGCTT
GAGAGCTCGCATAATTCTCAACACAACATATACAAAACAAACGAATCTCAAGCAATCAAGCATTCTACTT
CTATTGCAGCAATTTAAATCATTTCTTTTAAAGCAAAAGCAATTTTCTGAAAATTTTCACCATTTACGAA
CGATAGCCATGGCACTCATCTTTGGCACAGTCAACGCTAACATCCTGAAGGAAGTGTTCGGTGGAGCTCG
GTACCCGGGGATCCTCTAGAGTCCGCAAAAATCACCAGTCTCTCTCTACAAATCTATCTCTCTCTATTTT
TCTCCAGAATAATGTGTGAGTAGTTCCCAGATAAGGGAATTAGGGTTCTTATAGGGTTTCGCTCATGTGT
TGAGCATATAAGAAACCCTTAGTATGTATTTGTATTTGTAAAATACTTCTATCAATAAAATTTCTAATTC
CTAAAACCAAAATCCAGTGACCTGCAGGCATGCAAGCTTGGCACTGGCCCTACGCGGCAGGTCTCATCAA
GACGATCTACCCGAGTAATAATCTCCAGGAGATCAAATACCTTCCCAAGAAGGTTAAAGATGCAGTCAAA
AGATTCAGGACTAACTGCATCAAGAACACAGAGAAAGATATATTTCTCAAGATCAGAAGTACTATTCCAG
TATGGACGATTCAAGGCTTGCTTCATAAACCAAGGCAAGTAATAGAGATTGGAGTCTCTAAGAAAGTAGT
TCCTACTGAATCAAAGGCCATGGAGTCAAAAATTCAGATCGAGGATCTAACAGAACTCGCCGTGAAGACT
GGCGAACAGTTCATACAGAGTCTTTTACGACTCAATGACAAGAAGAAAATCTTCGTCAACATGGTGGAGC
ACGACACTCTCGTCTACTCCAAGAATATCAAAGATACAGTCTCAGAAGACCAAAGGGCTATTGAGACTTT
TCAACAAAGGGTAATATCGGGAAACCTCCTCGGATTCCATTGCCCAGCTATCTGTCACTTCATCAAAAGG
ACAGTAGAAAAGGAAGGTGGCACCTACAAATGCCATCATTGCGATAAAGGAAAGGCTATCGTTCAAGATG
CCCCTGCCGACAGTGGTCCCAAAGATGGACCCCCACCCACGAGGAGCATCGTGGAAAAAGAAGACGTTCC
AACCACGTCTTCAAAGCAAGTGGATTGATGTGATATCTCCACTGACGTAAGGGATGACGCACAATCCCAC
TATCCTTCGCAAGACCCTTCCTCTATATAAGGAAGTTCATTTCATTTGGAGAGGACTCCGGTATTTTTAC
AACAATTACCACAACAAAACAAACAACAAACAACATTACAATTTACTATTCTAGTCGACCTGCAGGCGGC
CGCACTAGTGATATCACAAGTTTGTACAAAAAAGCAGGCTCCGCGGCCGCCCCCTTCACCATGCTTAATT
ATGCTAAGATTTCTATTGCTTTTCAACTTGATCCACTTCTTGATGCTGCTAATTATTTTTTTATGCAATT
TAATTCTCATGTTCATTGGTTTGGAAATAAGAATATTGTTGCTAGATCTAGAAAGGCTTTTTGTAGAAGA
AGATTTTCTTTTGTTCCATCTTCTCTTACTTCTATGGCTTCTTCTCATACTAAGGATGAATCTTATAAGG
GTGGGCGCGCCGACCCAGCTTTCTTGTACAAAGTGGTGATATCAATGGTGAGCAAGGGCGAGGAGCTGTT
CACCGGGGTGGTGCCCATCCTGGTCGAGCTGGACGGCGACGTAAACGGCCACAAGTTCAGCGTGTCCGGC
GAGGGCGAGGGCGATGCCACCTACGGCAAGCTGACCCTGAAGTTCATCTGCACCACCGGCAAGCTGCCCG
TGCCCTGGCCCACCCTCGTGACCACCCTGACCTACGGCGTGCAGTGCTTCAGCCGCTACCCCGACCACAT
GAAGCAGCACGACTTCTTCAAGTCCGCCATGCCCGAAGGCTACGTCCAGGAGCGCACCATCTTCTTCAAG
GACGACGGCAACTACAAGACCCGCGCCGAGGTGAAGTTCGAGGGCGACACCCTGGTGAACCGCATCGAGC
TGAAGGGCATCGACTTCAAGGAGGACGGCAACATCCTGGGGCACAAGCTGGAGTACAACTACAACAGCCA
CAACGTCTATATCATGGCCGACAAGCAGAAGAACGGCATCAAGGTGAACTTCAAGATCCGCCACAACATC
GAGGACGGCAGCGTGCAGCTCGCCGACCACTACCAGCAGAACACCCCCATCGGCGACGGCCCCGTGCTGC
TGCCCGACAACCACTACCTGAGCACCCAGTCCGCCCTGAGCAAAGACCCCAACGAGAAGCGCGATCACAT
GGTCCTGCTGGAGTTCGTGACCGCCGCCGGGATCACTCTCGGCATGGACGAGCTGTACAAGTAACCGCGG
CCATGCTAGAGTCCGCAAAAATCACCAGTCTCTCTCTACAAATCTATCTCTCTCTATTTTTCTCCAGAAT
AATGTGTGAGTAGTTCCCAGATAAGGGAATTAGGGTTCTTATAGGGTTTCGCTCATGTGTTGAGCATATA
AGAAACCCTTAGTATGTATTTGTATTTGTAAAATACTTCTATCAATAAAATTTCTAATTCCTAAAACCAA
AATCCAGTGACCTGCAGGCATGCGACGTCGGGCCCTCTAGAGGATCCCCGGGTACCGCGAATTATCGATC
ATGAGCGGAGAATTAAGGGAGTCACGTTATGACCCCCGCCGATGACGCGGGACAAGCCGTTTTACGTTTG
GAACTGACAGAACCGCAACGTTGAAGGAGCCACTGAGCCGCGGGTTTCTGGAGTTTAATGAGCTAAGCAC
ATACGTCAGAAACCATTATTGCGCGTTCAAAAGTCGCCTAAGGTCACTATCAGCTAGCAAATATTTCTTG
TCAAAAATGCTCCACTGACGTTCCATAAATTCCCCTCGGTATCCAATTAGAGTCTCATATTCACTCTCAA
CTCGATCGAGGCATGATTGAACAAGATGGATTGCACGCAGGTTCTCCGGCCGCTTGGGTGGAGAGGCTAT
TCGGCTATGACTGGGCACAACAGACAATCGGCTGCTCTGATGCCGCCGTGTTCCGGCTGTCAGCGCAGGG
GCGCCCGGTTCTTTTTGTCAAGACCGACCTGTCCGGTGCCCTGAATGAACTCCAAGACGAGGCAGCGCGG
CTATCGTGGCTGGCCACGACGGGCGTTCCTTGCGCAGCTGTGCTCGACGTTGTCACTGAAGCGGGAAGGG
ACTGGCTGCTATTGGGCGAAGTGCCGGGGCAGGATCTCCTGTCATCTCACCTTGCTCCTGCCGAGAAAGT
ATCCATCATGGCTGATGCAATGCGGCGGCTGCATACGCTTGATCCGGCTACCTGCCCATTCGACCACCAA
GCGAAACATCGCATCGAGCGAGCACGTACTCGGATGGAAGCCGGTCTTGTCGATCAGGATGATCTGGACG
AAGAGCATCAGGGGCTCGCGCCAGCCGAACTGTTCGCCAGGCTCAAGGCGCGGATGCCCGACGGCGAGGA
TCTCGTCGTGACCCACGGCGATGCCTGCTTGCCGAATATCATGGTGGAAAATGGCCGCTTTTCTGGATTC
ATCGACTGTGGCCGGCTGGGTGTGGCGGACCGCTATCAGGACATAGCGTTGGCTACCCGTGATATTGCTG
AAGAGCTTGGCGGCGAATGGGCTGACCGCTTCCTCGTGCTTTACGGTATCGCCGCTCCCGATTCGCAGCG
CATCGCCTTCTATCGCCTTCTTGACGAGTTCTTCTGAGCGGGACTCTGGGGTTCGGACTCTAGCTAGAGT
CAAGCAGATCGTTCAAACATTTGGCAATAAAGTTTCTTAAGATTGAATCCTGTTGCCGGTCTTGCGATGA
TTATCATATAATTTCTGTTGAATTACGTTAAGCATGTAATAATTAACATGTAATGCATGACGTTATTTAT
GAGATGGGTTTTTATGATTAGAGTCCCGCAATTATACATTTAATACGCGATAGAAAACAAAATATAGCGC
GCAAACTAGGATAAATTATCGCGCGCGGTGTCATCTATGTTACTAGATCGACCGGCATGCAAGCTGATAA
TTCAATTCGGCGTTAATTCAGTACATTAAAAACGTCCGCAATGTGTTATTAAGTTGTCTAAGCGTCAATT
TGTTTACACCACAATATATCCTGCCACCAGCCAGCCAACAGCTCCCCGACCGGCAGCTCGGCACAAAATC
ACCACTCGATACAGGCAGCCCATCAGTCCGGGACGGCGTCAGCGGGAGAGCCGTTGTAAGGCGGCAGACT
TTGCTCATGTTACCGATGCTATTCGGAAGAACGGCAACTAAGCTGCCGGGTTTGAAACACGGATGATCTC
GCGGAGGGTAGCATGTTGATTGTAACGATGACAGAGCGTTGCTGCCTGTGATCAATTCGGGCACGAACCC
AGTGGACATAAGCCTGTTCGGTTCGTAAGCTGTAATGCAAGTAGCGTATGCGCTCACGCAACTGGTCCAG
AACCTTGACCGAACGCAGCGGTGGTAACGGCGCAGTGGCGGTTTTCATGGCTTGTTATGACTGTTTTTTT
GGGGTACAGTCTATGCCTCGGGCATCCAAGCAGCAAGCGCGTTACGCCGTGGGTCGATGTTTGATGTTAT
GGAGCAGCAACGATGTTACGCAGCAGGGCAGTCGCCCTAAAACAAAGTTAAACATCATGGGGGAAGCGGT
GATCGCCGAAGTATCGACTCAACTATCAGAGGTAGTTGGCGTCATCGAGCGCCATCTCGAACCGACGTTG
CTGGCCGTACATTTGTACGGCTCCGCAGTGGATGGCGGCCTGAAGCCACACAGTGATATTGATTTGCTGG
TTACGGTGACCGTAAGGCTTGATGAAACAACGCGGCGAGCTTTGATCAACGACCTTTTGGAAACTTCGGC
TTCCCCTGGAGAGAGCGAGATTCTCCGCGCTGTAGAAGTCACCATTGTTGTGCACGACGACATCATTCCG
TGGCGTTATCCAGCTAAGCGCGAACTGCAATTTGGAGAATGGCAGCGCAATGACATTCTTGCAGGTATCT
TCGAGCCAGCCACGATCGACATTGATCTGGCTATCTTGCTGACAAAAGCAAGAGAACATAGCGTTGCCTT
GGTAGGTCCAGCGGCGGAGGAACTCTTTGATCCGGTTCCTGAACAGGATCTATTTGAGGCGCTAAATGAA
ACCTTAACGCTATGGAACTCGCCGCCCGACTGGGCTGGCGATGAGCGAAATGTAGTGCTTACGTTGTCCC
GCATTTGGTACAGCGCAGTAACCGGCAAAATCGCGCCGAAGGATGTCGCTGCCGACTGGGCAATGGAGCG
CCTGCCGGCCCAGTATCAGCCCGTCATACTTGAAGCTAGACAGGCTTATCTTGGACAAGAAGAAGATCGC
TTGGCCTCGCGCGCAGATCAGTTGGAAGAATTTGTCCACTACGTGAAAGGCGAGATCACCAAGGTAGTCG
GCAAATAATGTCTAGCTAGAAATTCGTTCAAGCCGACGCCGCTTCGCGGCGCGGCTTAACTCAAGCGTTA
GATGCACTAAGCACATAATTGCTCACAGCCAAACTATCAGGTCAAGTCTGCTTTTATTATTTTTAAGCGT
GCATAATAAGCCCTACACAAATTGGGAGATATATCATGCATGACCAAAATCCCTTAACGTGAGTTTTCGT
TCCACTGAGCGTCAGACCCCGTAGAAAAGATCAAAGGATCTTC
